>Addgene plasmid #163052 | pMOS017: ratiometric pHluorin (cytosolic) | addgene full sequence | sequence record 324192 | Addgene NGS Result
GGGTCTCTCTGGTTAGACCAGATCTGAGCCTGGGAGCTCTCTGGCTAACTAGGGAACCCACTGCTTAAGC
CTCAATAAAGCTTGCCTTGAGTGCTTCAAGTAGTGTGTGCCCGTCTGTTGTGTGACTCTGGTAACTAGAG
ATCCCTCAGACCCTTTTAGTCAGTGTGGAAAATCTCTAGCAGTGGCGCCCGAACAGGGACTTGAAAGCGA
AAGGGAAACCAGAGGAGCTCTCTCGACGCAGGACTCGGCTTGCTGAAGCGCGCACGGCAAGAGGCGAGGG
GCGGCGACTGGTGAGTACGCCAAAAATTTTGACTAGCGGAGGCTAGAAGGAGAGAGATGGGTGCGAGAGC
GTCAGTATTAAGCGGGGGAGAATTAGATCGCGATGGGAAAAAATTCGGTTAAGGCCAGGGGGAAAGAAAA
AATATAAATTAAAACATATAGTATGGGCAAGCAGGGAGCTAGAACGATTCGCAGTTAATCCTGGCCTGTT
AGAAACATCAGAAGGCTGTAGACAAATACTGGGACAGCTACAACCATCCCTTCAGACAGGATCAGAAGAA
CTTAGATCATTATATAATACAGTAGCAACCCTCTATTGTGTGCATCAAAGGATAGAGATAAAAGACACCA
AGGAAGCTTTAGACAAGATAGAGGAAGAGCAAAACAAAAGTAAGACCACCGCACAGCAAGCGGCCGCTGA
TCTTCAGACCTGGAGGAGGAGATATGAGGGACAATTGGAGAAGTGAATTATATAAATATAAAGTAGTAAA
AATTGAACCATTAGGAGTAGCACCCACCAAGGCAAAGAGAAGAGTGGTGCAGAGAGAAAAAAGAGCAGTG
GGAATAGGAGCTTTGTTCCTTGGGTTCTTGGGAGCAGCAGGAAGCACTATGGGCGCAGCGTCAATGACGC
TGACGGTACAGGCCAGACAATTATTGTCTGGTATAGTGCAGCAGCAGAACAATTTGCTGAGGGCTATTGA
GGCGCAACAGCATCTGTTGCAACTCACAGTCTGGGGCATCAAGCAGCTCCAGGCAAGAATCCTGGCTGTG
GAAAGATACCTAAAGGATCAACAGCTCCTGGGGATTTGGGGTTGCTCTGGAAAACTCATTTGCACCACTG
CTGTGCCTTGGAATGCTAGTTGGAGTAATAAATCTCTGGAACAGATTTGGAATCACACGACCTGGATGGA
GTGGGACAGAGAAATTAACAATTACACAAGCTTAATACACTCCTTAATTGAAGAATCGCAAAACCAGCAA
GAAAAGAATGAACAAGAATTATTGGAATTAGATAAATGGGCAAGTTTGTGGAATTGGTTTAACATAACAA
ATTGGCTGTGGTATATAAAATTATTCATAATGATAGTAGGAGGCTTGGTAGGTTTAAGAATAGTTTTTGC
TGTACTTTCTATAGTGAATAGAGTTAGGCAGGGATATTCACCATTATCGTTTCAGACCCACCTCCCAACC
CCGAGGGGACCCTTGCGCCTTTTCCAAGGCAGCCCTGGGTTTGCGCAGGGACGCGGCTGCTCTGGGCGTG
GTTCCGGGAAACGCAGCGGCGCCGACCCTGGGTCTCGCACATTCTTCACGTCCGTTCGCAGCGTCACCCG
GATCTTCGCCGCTACCCTTGTGGGCCCCCCGGCGACGCTTCCTGCTCCGCCCCTAAGTCGGGAAGGTTCC
TTGCGGTTCGCGGCGTGCCGGACGTGACAAACGGAAGCCGCACGTCTCACTAGTACCCTCGCAGACGGAC
AGCGCCAGGGAGCAATGGCAGCGCGCCGACCGCGATGGGCTGTGGCCAATAGCGGCTGCTCAGCAGGGCG
CGCCGAGAGCAGCGGCCGGGAAGGGGCGGTGCGGGAGGCGGGGTGTGGGGCGGTAGTGTGGGCCCTGTTC
CTGCCCGCGCGGTGTTCCGCATTCTGCAAGCCTCCGGAGCGCACGTCGGCAGTCGGCTCCCTCGTTGACC
GAATCACCGACCTCTCTCCCCAGGGGGTACCACCATGGCCAAGCCTTTGTCTCAAGAAGAATCCACCCTC
ATTGAAAGAGCAACGGCTACAATCAACAGCATCCCCATCTCTGAAGACTACAGCGTCGCCAGCGCAGCTC
TCTCTAGCGACGGCCGCATCTTCACTGGTGTCAATGTATATCATTTTACTGGGGGACCTTGTGCAGAACT
CGTGGTGCTGGGCACTGCTGCTGCTGCGGCAGCTGGCAACCTGACTTGTATCGTCGCGATCGGAAATGAG
AACAGGGGCATCTTGAGCCCCTGCGGACGGTGCCGACAGGTGCTTCTCGATCTGCATCCTGGGATCAAAG
CCATAGTGAAGGACAGTGATGGACAGCCGACGGCAGTTGGGATTCGTGAATTGCTGCCCTCTGGTTATGT
GTGGGAGGGCCTGCAGCTGCAGTAGTAAGAATTCTAGATCTTGAGACAAATGGCAGTATTCATCCACAAT
TTTAAAAGAAAAGGGGGGATTGGGGGGTACAGTGCAGGGGAAAGAATAGTAGACATAATAGCAACAGACA
TACAAACTAAAGAATTACAAAAACAAATTACAAAAATTCAAAATTTTCGGGTTTATTACAGGGACAGCAG
AGATCCACTTTGGCGCCGGCTCGAGGGGGCCCGGGGTTATTAATAGTAATCAATTACGGGGTCATTAGTT
CATAGCCCATATATGGAGTTCCGCGTTACATAACTTACGGTAAATGGCCCGCCTGGCTGACCGCCCAACG
ACCCCCGCCCATTGACGTCAATAATGACGTATGTTCCCATAGTAACGCCAATAGGGACTTTCCATTGACG
TCAATGGGTGGAGTATTTACGGTAAACTGCCCACTTGGCAGTACATCAAGTGTATCATATGCCAAGTACG
CCCCCTATTGACGTCAATGACGGTAAATGGCCCGCCTGGCATTATGCCCAGTACATGACCTTATGGGACT
TTCCTACTTGGCAGTACATCTACGTATTAGTCATCGCTATTACCATGGTGATGCGGTTTTGGCAGTACAT
CAATGGGCGTGGATAGCGGTTTGACTCACGGGGATTTCCAAGTCTCCACCCCATTGACGTCAATGGGAGT
TTGTTTTGGCACCAAAATCAACGGGACTTTCCAAAATGTCGTAACAACTCCGCCCCATTGACGCAAATGG
GCGGTAGGCGTGTACGGTGGGAGGTCTATATAAGCAGAGCTCTCTGGCTAACTGTCGGGATCAACAAGTT
TGTACAAAAAAGCAGGCTACCATGAGTAAAGGAGAAGAACTTTTCACTGGAGTTGTCCCAATTCTTGTTG
AATTAGATGGTGATGTTAATGGGCACAAATTTTCTGTCAGTGGAGAGGGTGAAGGTGATGCAACATACGG
AAAACTTACCCTTAAATTTATTTGCACTACTGGAAAACTACCTGTTCCATGGCCAACACTTGTCACTACT
TTCTCTTATGGTGTTCAATGCTTTTCAAGATACCCAGATCATATGAAACGGCATGACTTTTTCAAGAGTG
CCATGCCCGAAGGTTATGTACAGGAAAGAACTATATTTTTCAAAGATGACGGGAACTACAAGACACGTGC
TGAAGTCAAGTTTGAAGGTGATACCCTTGTTAATAGAATCGAGTTAAAAGGTATTGATTTTAAAGATGAT
GGAAACATTCTTGGACACAAATTGGAATACAACTATAACGAGCACTTGGTGTACATCATGGCAGACAAAC
AAAAGAATGGTACCAAAGCTATCTTTCAAGTTCACCACAACATTGAAGATGGAGGCGTTCAACTAGCAGA
CCATTATCAACAAAATACTCCAATTGGCGATGGCCCTGTCCTTTTACCAGACAACCATTACCTGCACACA
CAATCTGCCCTTTCGAAAGATCCCAACGAAAAGAGAGACCACATGGTCCTTCTTGAGTTTGTAACAGCTG
CTGGGATTACACATGGCATGGATGAACTATACAAATGAATTCGATATCAAGCTACCCAGCTTTCTTGTAC
AAAGTGGTTGGTAAGCCTATCCCTAACCCTCTCCTCGGTCTCGATTCTACGTAGTAATGAGCTAGCGCTA
ACCGGTGGCGCGTTAAGTCGACAATCAACCTCTGGATTACAAAATTTGTGAAAGATTGACTGGTATTCTT
AACTATGTTGCTCCTTTTACGCTATGTGGATACGCTGCTTTAATGCCTTTGTATCATGCTATTGCTTCCC
GTATGGCTTTCATTTTCTCCTCCTTGTATAAATCCTGGTTGCTGTCTCTTTATGAGGAGTTGTGGCCCGT
TGTCAGGCAACGTGGCGTGGTGTGCACTGTGTTTGCTGACGCAACCCCCACTGGTTGGGGCATTGCCACC
ACCTGTCAGCTCCTTTCCGGGACTTTCGCTTTCCCCCTCCCTATTGCCACGGCGGAACTCATCGCCGCCT
GCCTTGCCCGCTGCTGGACAGGGGCTCGGCTGTTGGGCACTGACAATTCCGTGGTGTTGTCGGGGAAATC
ATCGTCCTTTCCTTGGCTGCTCGCCTGTGTTGCCACCTGGATTCTGCGCGGGACGTCCTTCTGCTACGTC
CCTTCGGCCCTCAATCCAGCGGACCTTCCTTCCCGCGGCCTGCTGCCGGCTCTGCGGCCTCTTCCGCGTC
TTCGCCTTCGCCCTCAGACGAGTCGGATCTCCCTTTGGGCCGCCTCCCCGCGTCGACTTTAAGACCAATG
ACTTACAAGGCAGCTGTAGATCTTAGCCACTTTTTAAAAGAAAAGGGGGGACTGGAAGGGCTAATTCACT
CCCAACGAAGACAAGATCTGCTTTTTGCTTGTACTGGGTCTCTCTGGTTAGACCAGATCTGAGCCTGGGA
GCTCTCTGGCTAACTAGGGAACCCACTGCTTAAGCCTCAATAAAGCTTGCCTTGAGTGCTTCAAGTAGTG
TGTGCCCGTCTGTTGTGTGACTCTGGTAACTAGAGATCCCTCAGACCCTTTTAGTCAGTGTGGAAAATCT
CTAGCAGTACGTATAGTAGTTCATGTCATCTTATTATTCAGTATTTATAACTTGCAAAGAAATGAATATC
AGAGAGTGAGAGGAACTTGTTTATTGCAGCTTATAATGGTTACAAATAAAGCAATAGCATCACAAATTTC
ACAAATAAAGCATTTTTTTCACTGCATTCTAGTTGTGGTTTGTCCAAACTCATCAATGTATCTTATCATG
TCTGGCTCTAGCTATCCCGCCCCTAACTCCGCCCATCCCGCCCCTAACTCCGCCCAGTTCCGCCCATTCT
CCGCCCCATGGCTGACTAATTTTTTTTATTTATGCAGAGGCCGAGGCCGCCTCGGCCTCTGAGCTATTCC
AGAAGTAGTGAGGAGGCTTTTTTGGAGGCCTAGGGACGTACCCAATTCGCCCTATAGTGAGTCGTATTAC
GCGCGCTCACTGGCCGTCGTTTTACAACGTCGTGACTGGGAAAACCCTGGCGTTACCCAACTTAATCGCC
TTGCAGCACATCCCCCTTTCGCCAGCTGGCGTAATAGCGAAGAGGCCCGCACCGATCGCCCTTCCCAACA
GTTGCGCAGCCTGAATGGCGAATGGG
[124 nt withheld, positions 5557-5680]
C
[91 nt withheld, positions 5682-5772]
A
[49 nt withheld, positions 5774-5822]
CCTTTGACGTTGGAGTCCACGTTCTTT
[37 nt withheld, positions 5850-5886]
ACCCTATCTCGGTCTATTCTTTTGATTTATAAGGGATTTTGCCGATTTCGGCCTATTGGTTAAAAAATGA
GCTGATTTAACAAAAATTTAACGCGAATTTTAACAAAATATTAACGCTTACAATTTAGGTGGCACTTTTC
GGGGAAATGTGCGCGGAACCCCTATTTGTTTATTTTTCTAAATACATTCAAATATGTATCCGCTCATGAG
ACAATAACCCTGATAAATGCTTCAATAATATTGAAAAAGGAAGAGTATGAGTATTCAACATTTCCGTGTC
GCCCTTATTCCCTTTTTTGCGGCATTTTGCCTTCCTGTTTTTGCTCACCCAGAAACGCTGGTGAAAGTAA
AAGATGCTGAAGATCAGTTGGGTGCACGAGTGGGTTACATCGAACTGGATCTCAACAGCGGTAAGATCCT
TGAGAGTTTTCGCCCCGAAGAACGTTTTCCAATGATGAGCACTTTTAAAGTTCTGCTATGTGGCGCGGTA
TTATCCCGTATTGACGCCGGGCAAGAGCAACTCGGTCGCCGCATACACTATTCTCAGAATGACTTGGTTG
AGTACTCACCAGTCACAGAAAAGCATCTTACGGATGGCATGACAGTAAGAGAATTATGCAGTGCTGCCAT
AACCATGAGTGATAACACTGCGGCCAACTTACTTCTGACAACGATCGGAGGACCGAAGGAGCTAACCGCT
TTTTTGCACAACATGGGGGATCATGTAACTCGCCTTGATCGTTGGGAACCGGAGCTGAATGAAGCCATAC
CAAACGACGAGCGTGACACCACGATGCCTGTAGCAATGGCAACAACGTTGCGCAAACTATTAACTGGCGA
ACTACTTACTCTAGCTTCCCGGCAACAATTAATAGACTGGATGGAGGCGGATAAAGTTGCAGGACCACTT
CTGCGCTCGGCCCTTCCGGCTGGCTGGTTTATTGCTGATAAATCTGGAGCCGGTGAGCGTGGGTCTCGCG
GTATCATTGCAGCACTGGGGCCAGATGGTAAGCCCTCCCGTATCGTAGTTATCTACACGACGGGGAGTCA
GGCAACTATGGATGAACGAAATAGACAGATCGCTGAGATAGGTGCCTCACTGATTAAGCATTGGTAACTG
TCAGACCAAGTTTACTCATATATACTTTAGATTGATTTAAAACTTCATTTTTAATTTAAAAGGATCTAGG
TGAAGATCCTTTTTGATAATCTCATGACCAAAATCCCTTAACGTGAGTTTTCGTTCCACTGAGCGTCAGA
CCCCGTAGAAAAGATCAAAGGATCTTCTTGAGATCCTTTTTTTCTGCGCGTAATCTGCTGCTTGCAAACA
AAAAAACCACCGCTACCAGCGGTGGTTTGTTTGCCGGATCAAGAGCTACCAACTCTTTTTCCGAAGGTAA
CTGGCTTCAGCAGAGCGCAGATACCAAATACTGTTCTTCTAGTGTAGCCGTAGTTAGGCCACCACTTCAA
GAACTCTGTAGCACCGCCTACATACCTCGCTCTGCTAATCCTGTTACCAGTGGCTGCTGCCAGTGGCGAT
AAGTCGTGTCTTACCGGGTTGGACTCAAGACGATAGTTACCGGATAAGGCGCAGCGGTCGGGCTGAACGG
GGGGTTCGTGCACACAGCCCAGCTTGGAGCGAACGACCTACACCGAACTGAGATACCTACAGCGTGAGCT
ATGAGAAAGCGCCACGCTTCCCGAAGGGAGAAAGGCGGACAGGTATCCGGTAAGCGGCAGGGTCGGAACA
GGAGAGCGCACGAGGGAGCTTCCAGGGGGAAACGCCTGGTATCTTTATAGTCCTGTCGGGTTTCGCCACC
TCTGACTTGAGCGTCGATTTTTGTGATGCTCGTCAGGGGGGCGGAGCCTATGGAAAAACGCCAGCAACGC
GGCCTTTTTACGGTTCCTGGCCTTTTGCTGGCCTTTTGCTCACATGTTCTTTCCTGCGTTATCCCCTGAT
TCTGTGGATAACCGTATTACCGCCTTTGAGTGAGCTGATACCGCTCGCCGCAGCCGAACGACCGAGCGCA
GCGAGTCAGTGAGCGAGGAAGCGGAAGAGCGCCCAATACGCAAACCGCCTCTCCCCGCGCGTTGGCCGAT
TCATTAATGCAGCTGGCACGACAGGTTTCCCGACTGGAAAGCGGGCAGTGAGCGCAACGCAATTAATGTG
AGTTAGCTCACTCATTAGGCACCCCAGGCTTTACACTTTATGCTTCCGGCTCGTATGTTGTGTGGAATTG
TGAGCGGATAACAATTTCACACAGGAAACAGCTATGACCATGATTACGCCAAGCGCGCAATTAACCCTCA
CTAAAGGGAACAAAAGCTGGAGCTGCAAGCTTAATGTAGTCTTATGCAATACTCTTGTAGTCTTGCAACA
TGGTAACGATGAGTTAGCAACATGCCTTACAAGGAGAGAAAAAGCACCGTGCATGCCGATTGGTGGAAGT
AAGGTGGTACGATCGTGCCTTATTAGGAAGGCAACAGACGGGTCTGACATGGATTGGACGAACCACTGAA
TTGCCGCATTGCAGAGATATTGTATTTAAGTGCCTAGCTCGATACATAAAC
Features (pLannotate 1.2.2; 32 found; start..end, strand, type, name):
      1..181     +  LTR            5' LTR (truncated): truncated 5' long terminal repeat (LTR) from HIV-1
    228..353     +  misc_feature   HIV-1 Ψ: packaging signal of human immunodeficiency virus type 1
    337..700     +  CDS            HIV-1 gag (fragment): gag protein from human immunodeficiency virus 1; gag
    846..1079    +  misc_feature   RRE: The Rev response element (RRE) of HIV-1 allows for Rev-dependent mRNA export from the nucleus to the cytoplasm.
   1456..1482    +  CDS            Rev (fragment): human immunodeficiency virus 1 (HIV-1) Rev protein; rev; enhances nuclear export of unspliced and incompletely spliced viral mRNAs
   1483..1983    +  promoter       hPGK promoter: human phosphoglycerate kinase 1 promoter
   1995..2390    +  CDS            BSD: blasticidin S deaminase; Aspergillus terreus BSD; confers resistance to blasticidin
   2450..2567    +  misc_feature   cPPT/CTS: central polypurine tract and central termination sequence of HIV-1
   2684..2987    +  enhancer       CMV enhancer: human cytomegalovirus immediate early enhancer
   2988..3191    +  promoter       CMV promoter: human cytomegalovirus (CMV) immediate early promoter
   3214..3238    +  protein_bind   attB1: mutant version of attB; recombination site for the Gateway® BP reaction BP Clonase™
   3242..3956    +  CDS            ratiometric pHluorin (fragment): pH-sensitive mutant of green fluorescent protein (Miesenböck et al., 1998) responds to a drop in pH with a reversible decrease in excitation at 395 nm and a corresponding increase in excitation at 475 nm
   3957..3973    +  misc_feature   MCS (fragment): pBluescript multiple cloning site
   3974..3998    -  protein_bind   attB2: mutant version of attB; recombination site for the Gateway® BP reaction BP Clonase™
   4000..4041    +  CDS            V5 tag: epitope tag from simian virus 5
   4083..4671    +  misc_feature   WPRE: woodchuck hepatitis virus posttranscriptional regulatory element
   4722..4741    +  misc_feature   cPPT/CTS (fragment): central polypurine tract and central termination sequence of HIV-1
   4743..4976    +  LTR            3' LTR (ΔU3): self-inactivating 3' long terminal repeat (LTR) from HIV-1
   5054..5175    +  polyA_signal   SV40 poly(A) signal: SV40 polyadenylation signal
   5215..5350    +  rep_origin     SV40 ori: SV40 origin of replication
   5371..5389    -  promoter       T7 promoter: promoter for bacteriophage T7 RNA polymerase
   5397..5552    +  CDS            lacZα (fragment): LacZα fragment of β-galactosidase; lacZ fragment
   5557..5985    +  rep_origin     f1 ori (sequence partly withheld): f1 bacteriophage origin of replication; arrow indicates direction of (+) strand synthesis
   6038..6142    +  promoter       AmpR promoter: bla
   6143..7003    +  CDS            AmpR: β-lactamase; bla; confers resistance to ampicillin, carbenicillin, and related antibiotics
   7174..7762    +  rep_origin     ori: high-copy-number ColE1/pMB1/pBR322/pUC origin of replication
   7945..8037    +  CDS            lacI (fragment): lac repressor; lacI; The lac repressor binds to the lac operator to inhibit transcription in E. coli. This inhibition can be relieved by adding lactose or isopropyl-β-D-thiogalactopyranoside (IPTG).
   8050..8071    +  protein_bind   CAP binding site: CAP binding activates transcription in the presence of cAMP. E. coli catabolite activator protein
   8086..8116    +  promoter       lac promoter: promoter for the E. coli lac operon
   8124..8140    +  protein_bind   lac operator: The lac repressor binds to the lac operator to inhibit transcription in E. coli. This inhibition can be relieved by adding lactose or isopropyl-β-D-thiogalactopyranoside (IPTG). lac repressor encoded by lacI
   8185..8203    +  promoter       T3 promoter: promoter for bacteriophage T3 RNA polymerase
   8231..8457    +  promoter       RSV promoter: Rous sarcoma virus enhancer/promoter
