[The description below was written by a language model from this plasmid's Addgene catalogue record and pLannotate feature annotations shown in this document.]
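Description:
pMOS017 is a lentiviral mammalian expression plasmid built on the pLX304 Gateway destination backbone, carrying the genetically encoded pH sensor ratiometric pHluorin without any targeting signal, so that it reports cytosolic pH. In bacteria it is maintained through a high-copy ColE1/pUC-type origin with ampicillin resistance (AmpR); an f1 origin and remnants of lac/lacZα cloning-vector sequence are also present. The sequenced record is 8,457 nt, which is shorter than the catalogue's backbone-plus-insert figures. This is consistent with loss of the Gateway selection cassette on recombination, although the record does not say so.

The viral portion is a third-generation, self-inactivating design. An RSV promoter drives a truncated HIV-1 5' LTR, followed by the Ψ packaging signal with a gag fragment, the RRE for Rev-dependent export, a cPPT/CTS element, WPRE to enhance transcript expression, and a ΔU3 3' LTR with a downstream SV40 polyadenylation signal. Within the transfer cassette, a human PGK promoter expresses blasticidin S deaminase for selection of transduced cells. Downstream of this, the CMV enhancer/promoter drives the roughly 717 bp synthetic pHluorin coding sequence, flanked by the attB1 and attB2 sites left by Gateway cloning. A V5 epitope tag lies after attB2, but the record does not indicate whether it is read in frame with the sensor.

Ratiometric pHluorin is a GFP mutant in which acidification reversibly lowers excitation at 395 nm and raises it at 475 nm, so the ratio of the two gives a pH readout independent of expression level. The plasmid comes from work on multiplexed optical sensors in arrayed islands of cells. It is suited to making stable sensor-expressing lines for optical recordings of cellular physiology.
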