Addgene plasmid #163052: pMOS017: ratiometric pHluorin (cytosolic)
Purpose: ratiometric pHluorin (cytosolic)
Depositing lab: Adam Cohen. Depositing organization: Harvard University. Publication: Multiplexed Optical Sensors in Arrayed Islands of Cells for multimodal recordings of cellular physiology. Werley CA, Boccardo S, Rigamonti A, Hansson EM, Cohen AE. Nat Commun. 2020 Aug 4;11(1):3881. doi: 10.1038/s41467-020-17607-5. PubMed 32753572.
Backbone
  Vector backbone: pLX304
  Backbone size w/o insert (bp): 9377
  Vector type: Mammalian Expression, Lentiviral
  Selectable markers: Blasticidin
Growth in bacteria
  Bacterial resistance: Ampicillin, 100 μg/mL
  Growth temperature: 30°C
  Growth strain: NEB Stable
  Copy number: High Copy
Gene/Insert
  Gene/Insert name: ratiometric pHluorin
  Species: Synthetic
  Insert size (bp): 717
  Promoter: CMV
  Cloning method: Gateway Cloning
  Sequencing primers: 5′ CMV-F; 3′ WPRE-R
Resource information
  A portion of this plasmid was derived from a plasmid made by: Gero Miesenboeck
Terms and licenses: Academic/Nonprofit Terms; Industry Terms: Not Available to Industry
Depositor comments: Please see PMID: 9671304 for original reporter gene characterization.
How to cite: pMOS017: ratiometric pHluorin (cytosolic) was a gift from Adam Cohen (Addgene plasmid # 163052 ; http://n2t.net/addgene:163052 ; RRID:Addgene_163052)
