>Addgene plasmid #163052 | pMOS017: ratiometric pHluorin (cytosolic) | depositor partial sequence | sequence record 315840 | ratiometric pHluorin
ATGAGTAAAGGAGAAGAACTTTTCACTGGAGTTGTCCCAATTCTTGTTGAATTAGATGGTGATGTTAATG
GGCACAAATTTTCTGTCAGTGGAGAGGGTGAAGGTGATGCAACATACGGAAAACTTACCCTTAAATTTAT
TTGCACTACTGGAAAACTACCTGTTCCATGGCCAACACTTGTCACTACTTTCTCTTATGGTGTTCAATGC
TTTTCAAGATACCCAGATCATATGAAACGGCATGACTTTTTCAAGAGTGCCATGCCCGAAGGTTATGTAC
AGGAAAGAACTATATTTTTCAAAGATGACGGGAACTACAAGACACGTGCTGAAGTCAAGTTTGAAGGTGA
TACCCTTGTTAATAGAATCGAGTTAAAAGGTATTGATTTTAAAGATGATGGAAACATTCTTGGACACAAA
TTGGAATACAACTATAACGAGCACTTGGTGTACATCATGGCAGACAAACAAAAGAATGGTACCAAAGCTA
TCTTTCAAGTTCACCACAACATTGAAGATGGAGGCGTTCAACTAGCAGACCATTATCAACAAAATACTCC
AATTGGCGATGGCCCTGTCCTTTTACCAGACAACCATTACCTGCACACACAATCTGCCCTTTCGAAAGAT
CCCAACGAAAAGAGAGACCACATGGTCCTTCTTGAGTTTGTAACAGCTGCTGGGATTACACATGGCATGG
ATGAACTATACAAATGA
